>Addgene plasmid #172326 | pLV-REPORT(EF1a) | addgene full sequence | sequence record 354701 | Addgene NGS Result
ATCTTGAAGTTCACCTTGATGCCGTTCTTCTGCTTGTCGGCCATGATATAGACGTTGTGGCTGTTGTAGT
TGTACTCCAGCTTGTGCCCCAGGATGTTGCCGTCCTCCTTGAAGTCGATGCCCTTCAGCTCGATGCGGTT
CACCAGGGTGTCGCCCTCGAACTTCACCTCGGCGCGGGTCTTGTAGTTGCCGTCGTCCTTGAAGAAGATG
GTGCGCTCCTGGACGTAGCCTTCGGGCATGGCGGACTTGAAGAAGTCGTGCTGCTTCATGTGGTCGGGGT
AGCGGCTGAAGCACTGCACGCCGTAGGTCAGGGTGGTCACGAGGGTGGGCCAGGGCACGGGCAGCTTGCC
GGTGGTGCAGATGAACTTCAGGGTCAGCTTGCCGTAGGTGGCATCGCCCTCGCCCTCGCCGGACACGCTG
AACTTGTGGCCGTTTACGTCGCCGTCCAGCTCGACCAGGATGGGCACCACCCCGGTGAACAGCTCCTCGC
CCTTGCTCACCATGGACACGTGTACCTTTCTCTTCTTTTTTGGATCTACCTTTCTCTTCTTTTTTGGATC
TACCTTTCTCTTCTTTTTTGGATCCACGTGCACCATGGTGGCGACCTCGAGAATTCCAGCACACTGGCGG
CCGTTACTAGTGGATCCGAGCTCGGTACCAAGCTTGGTCAAGCTAATTCCTCACGACACCTGAAATGGAA
GAAAAAAACTTTGAACCACTGTCTGAGGCTTGAGAATGAACCAAGATCCAAACTCAAAAAGGGCAAATTC
CAAGGAGAATTACATCAAGTGCCAAGCTGGCCTAACTTCAGTCTCCACCCACTCAGTGTGGGGAAACTCC
ATCGCATAAAACCCCTCCCCCCAACCTAAAGACGACGTACTCCAAAAGCTCGATCGAGAACTAATCGAGG
TGCCTGGACGGCGCCCGGTACTCCGTGGAGTCACATGAAGCGACGGCTGAGGACGGAAAGGCCCTTTTCC
TTTGTGTGGGTGACTCACCCGCCCGCTCTCCCGAGCGCCGCGTCCTCCATTTTGAGCTCCCTGCAGCAGG
GCCGGGAAGCGGCCATCTTTCCGCTCACGCAACTGGTGCCGACCGGGCCAGCCTTGCCGCCCAGGGCGGG
GCGATACACGGCGGCGCGAGGCCAGGCACCAGAGCAGGCCGGCCAGCTTGAGACTACCCCCGTCCGATTC
TCGGTGGCCGCGCTCGCAGGCCCCGCCTCGCCGAACATGTGCGCTGGGACGCACGGGCCCCGTCGCCGCC
CGCGGCCCCAAAAACCGAAATACCAGTGTGCAGATCGATCTTGGCCCGCATTTACAAGACTATCTTGCCA
GAAAAAAAGCGTCGCAGCAGGTCATCAAAAATTTTAAATGGCTAGAGACTTATCGAAAGCAGCGAGACAG
GCGCGAAGGTGCCACCAGATTCGCACGCGGCGGCCCCAGCGCCCAGGCCAGGCCTCAACTCAAGCACGAG
GCGAAGGGGCTCCTTAAGCGCAAGGCCTCGAACTCTCCCACCCACTTCCAACCCGAAGCTCGGGATCAAG
AATCACGTACTGCAGCCAGGTGGAAGTAATTCAAGGCACGCAAGGGCCATAACCCGTAAAGAGGCCAGGC
CCGCGGGAACCACACACGGCACTTACCTGTGTTCTGGCGGCAAACCCGTTGCGAAAAAGAACGTTCACGG
CGACTACTGCACTTATATACGGTTCTCCCCCACCCTCGGGAAAAAGGCGGAGCCAGTACACGACATCACT
TTCCCAGTTTACCCCGCGCCACCTTCTCTAGGCACCGGTTCAATTGCCGACCCCTCCCCCCAACTTCTCG
GGGACTGTGGGCGATGTGCGCTCTGCCCACTGACGGGCACCGGAGCCAATTCCCACTCCTTTCAAGACCT
AGAAGGTCCATTAGCTGCAAAGATTCCTCTCTGTTTAAAACTTTATCCATCTTTGCAAAGCTCGGTCGAG
ATCTCCCGATCCGTCGAGGTCGACGGTCGCTCCTTTCGGTCGGGCGCTGCGGGTCGTGGGGCGGGCGCTG
CGGGTCGTGGGGCGGGCGTCAGCCGTGTACCTTTCTCTTCTTTTTTGGATCTACCTTTCTCTTCTTTTTT
GGATCTACCTTTCTCTTCTTTTTTGGATCCACGGCCTTGTACAGCTCGTCCATGCCGTACAGGAACAGGT
GGTGGCGGCCCTCGGAGCGCTCGTACTGTTCCACGATGGTGTAGTCCTCGTTGTGGGAGGTGATGTCCAG
CTTGGTGTCCACGTAGTAGTAGCCGGGCAGTTGCACGGGCTTCTTGGCCATGTAGATGGTCTTGAACTCC
ACCAGGTAGTGGCCGCCGTCCTTCAGCTTCAGGGCCTGGTGGATCTCGCCCTTCAGCACGCCGTCGCGGG
GGTACAGGCGCTCGGTGGAGGCCTCCCAGCCCATGGTCTTCTTCTGCATTACGGGGCCGTCGGGGGGGAA
GTTGGTGCCGCGCATCTTCACCTTGTAGATCAGCGTGCCGTCCTGCAGGGAGGAGTCCTGGGTCACGGTC
ACCAGACCGCCGTCCTCGAAGTTCATCACGCGCTCCCACTTGAAGCCCTCGGGGAAGGACAGCTTCTTGT
AATCGGGGATGTCGGCGGGGTGCTTCACGTACGCCTTGGAGCCGTACATGAACTGGGGGGACAGGATGTC
CCAGGCGAAGGGCAGGGGGCCGCCCTTGGTCACCTTCAGCTTGGCGGTCTGGGTGCCCTCGTAGGGGCGG
CCCTCGCCCTCGCCCTCGATCTCGAACTCGTGGCCGTTCATGGAGCCCTCCATGCGCACCTTGAAGCGCA
TGAACTCTTTGATGACCTCCTCGCCCTTGCTCACCATATCCGGCCGATCGATAGATCTGGGCCCCGGTGT
CGACTTTACGAGGGTAGGAAGTGGTACGGAAAGTTGGTATAAGACAAAAGTGTTGTGGAATTGCTCCAGG
CGATCTGACGGTTCACTAAACGAGCTCTGCTTTTATAGGCGCCCACCGTACACGCCTAAAGCTGGCGCGC
CGTTTAAACCCTAGGTTCGAAATCGATAAAATTTTGAATTTTTGTAATTTGTTTTTGTAATTCTTTAGTT
TGTATGTCTGTTGCTATTATGTCTACTATTCTTTCCCCTGCACTGTACCCCCCAATCCCCCCTTTTCTTT
TAAAACCGATACCGTCGAGATCCGTTCACTAATCGAATGGATCTGTCTCTGTCTCTCTCTCCACCTTCTT
CTTCTATTCCTTCGGGCCTGTCGGGTCCCCTCGGGGTTGGGAGGTGGGTCTGAAACGATAATGGTGAATA
TCCCTGCCTAACTCTATTCACTATAGAAAGTACAGCAAAAACTATTCTTAAACCTACCAAGCCTCCTACT
ATCATTATGAATAATTTTATATACCACAGCCAATTTGTTATGTTAAACCAATTCCACAAACTTGCCCATT
TATCTAATTCCAATAATTCTTGTTCATTCTTTTCTTGCTGGTTTTGCGATTCTTCAATTAAGGAGTGTAT
TAAGCTTGTGTAATTGTTAATTTCTCTGTCCCACTCCATCCAGGTCGTGTGATTCCAAATCTGTTCCAGA
GATTTATTACTCCAACTAGCATTCCAAGGCACAGCAGTGGTGCAAATGAGTTTTCCAGAGCAACCCCAAA
TCCCCAGGAGCTGTTGATCCTTTAGGTATCTTTCCACAGCCAGGATTCTTGCCTGGAGCTGCTTGATGCC
CCAGACTGTGAGTTGCAACAGATGCTGTTGCGCCTCAATAGCCCTCAGCAAATTGTTCTGCTGCTGCACT
ATACCAGACAATAATTGTCTGGCCTGTACCGTCAGCGTCATTGACGCTGCGCCCATAGTGCTTCCTGCTG
CTCCCAAGAACCCAAGGAACAAAGCTCCTATTCCCACTGCTCTTTTTTCTCTCTGCACCACTCTTCTCTT
TGCCTTGGTGGGTGCTACTCCTAATGGTTCAATTTTTACTACTTTATATTTATATAATTCACTTCTCCAA
TTGTCCCTCATATCTCCTCCTCCAGGTCTGAAGATCAGCGGCCGCTTGCTGTGCGGTGGTCTTACTTTTG
TTTTGCTCTTCCTCTATCTTGTCTAAAGCTTCCTTGGTGTCTTTTATCTCTATCCTTTGATGCACACAAT
AGAGGGTTGCTACTGTATTATATAATGATCTAAGTTCTTCTGATCCTGTCTGAAGGGATGGTTGTAGCTG
TCCCAGTATTTGTCTACAGCCTTCTGATGTTTCTAACAGGCCAGGATTAACTGCGAATCGTTCTAGCTCC
CTGCTTGCCCATACTATATGTTTTAATTTATATTTTTTCTTTCCCCCTGGCCTTAACCGAATTTTTTCCC
ATCGCGATCTAATTCTCCCCCGCTTAATACTGACGCTCTCGCACCCATCTCTCTCCTTCTAGCCTCCGCT
AGTCAAAATTTTTGGCGTACTCACCAGTCGCCGCCCCTCGCCTCTTGCCGTGCGCGCTTCAGCAAGCCGA
GTCCTGCGTCGAGAGAGCTCCTCTGGTTTCCCTTTCGCTTTCAAGTCCCTGTTCGGGCGCCACTGCTAGA
GATTTTCCACACTGACTAAAAGGGTCTGAGGGATCTCTAGTTACCAGAGTCACACAACAGACGGGCACAC
ACTACTTGAAGCACTCAAGGCAAGCTTTATTGAGGCTTAAGCAGTGGGTTCCCTAGTTAGCCAGAGAGCT
CCCAGGCTCAGATCTGGTCTAACCAGAGAGACCCGTTTATGTATCGAGCTAGGCACTTAAATACAATATC
TCTGCAATGCGGCAATTCAGTGGTTCGTCCAATCCATGTCAGACCCGTCTGTTGCCTTCCTAATAAGGCA
CGATCGTACCACCTTACTTCCACCAATCGGCATGCACGGTGCTTTTTCTCTCCTTGTAAGGCATGTTGCT
AACTCATCGTTACCATGTTGCAAGACTACAAGAGTATTGCATAAGACTACATTAAGCTTGCAGCTCCAGC
TTTTGTTCCCTTTAGTGAGGGTTAATTGCGCGCTTGGCGTAATCATGGTCATAGCTGTTTCCTGTGTGAA
ATTGTTATCCGCTCACAATTCCACACAACATACGAGCCGGAAGCATAAAGTGTAAAGCCTGGGGTGCCTA
ATGAGTGAGCTAACTCACATTAGATCCTCTACGCCGGACGCATCGTGGCCGGCATCACCGGTGAACCCTA
AACGGGTAGCATATGCTTCCCGGGTAGTAGTATATACTATCCAGACTAACCCTAATTCAATAGCATATGT
TACCCAACGGGAAGCATATGCTATCGAATTAGGGTTATCGCGACGCGAGGCTGGATGGCCTTCCCCATTA
TGATTCTTCTCGCTTCCGGCGGCATCGGGATGCCCGCGTTGCAGGCCATGCTGTCCAGGCAGGTAGATGA
CGACCATCAGGGACAGCTTCAAGGCCAGCAAAAGGCCAGGAACCGTAAAAAGGCCGCGTTGCTGGCGTTT
TTCCATAGGCTCCGCCCCCCTGACGAGCATCACAAAAATCGACGCTCAAGTCAGAGGTGGCGAAACCCGA
CAGGACTATAAAGATACCAGGCGTTTCCCCCTGGAAGCTCCCTCGTGCGCTCTCCTGTTCCGACCCTGCC
GCTTACCGGATACCTGTCCGCCTTTCTCCCTTCGGGAAGCGTGGCGCTTTCTCATAGCTCACGCTGTAGG
TATCTCAGTTCGGTGTAGGTCGTTCGCTCCAAGCTGGGCTGTGTGCACGAACCCCCCGTTCAGCCCGACC
GCTGCGCCTTATCCGGTAACTATCGTCTTGAGTCCAACCCGGTAAGACACGACTTATCGCCACTGGCAGC
AGCCACTGGTAACAGGATTAGCAGAGCGAGGTATGTAGGCGGTGCTACAGAGTTCTTGAAGTGGTGGCCT
AACTACGGCTACACTAGAAGGACAGTATTTGGTATCTGCGCTCTGCTGAAGCCAGTTACCTTCGGAAAAA
GAGTTGGTAGCTCTTGATCCGGCAAACAAACCACCGCTGGTAGCGGTGGTTTTTTTGTTTGCAAGCAGCA
GATTACGCGCAGAAAAAAAGGATCTCAAGAAGATCCTTTGATCTTTTCTACGGGGTCTGACGCTCAGTGG
AACGAAAACTCACGTTAAGGGATTTTGGTCATGAGATTATCAAAAAGGATCTTCACCTAGATCCTTTTAA
ATTAAAAATGAAGTTTTAAATCAATCTAAAGTATATATGAGTAAACTTGGTCTGACAGTTACCAATGCTT
AATCAGTGAGGCACCTATCTCAGCGATCTGTCTATTTCGTTCATCCATAGTTGCCTGACTCCCCGTCGTG
TAGATAACTACGATACGGGAGGGCTTACCATCTGGCCCCAGTGCTGCAATGATACCGCGAGACCCACGCT
CACCGGCTCCAGATTTATCAGCAATAAACCAGCCAGCCGGAAGGGCCGAGCGCAGAAGTGGTCCTGCAAC
TTTATCCGCCTCCATCCAGTCTATTAATTGTTGCCGGGAAGCTAGAGTAAGTAGTTCGCCAGTTAATAGT
TTGCGCAACGTTGTTGCCATTGCTGCAGGCATCGTGGTGTCACGCTCGTCGTTTGGTATGGCTTCATTCA
GCTCCGGTTCCCAACGATCAAGGCGAGTTACATGATCCCCCATGTTGTGCAAAAAAGCGGTTAGCTCCTT
CGGTCCTCCGATCGTTGTCAGAAGTAAGTTGGCCGCAGTGTTATCACTCATGGTTATGGCAGCACTGCAT
AATTCTCTTACTGTCATGCCATCCGTAAGATGCTTTTCTGTGACTGGTGAGTACTCAACCAAGTCATTCT
GAGAATAGTGTATGCGGCGACCGAGTTGCTCTTGCCCGGCGTCAACACGGGATAATACCGCGCCACATAG
CAGAACTTTAAAAGTGCTCATCATTGGAAAACGTTCTTCGGGGCGAAAACTCTCAAGGATCTTACCGCTG
TTGAGATCCAGTTCGATGTAACCCACTCGTGCACCCAACTGATCTTCAGCATCTTTTACTTTCACCAGCG
TTTCTGGGTGAGCAAAAACAGGAAGGCAAAATGCCGCAAAAAAGGGAATAAGGGCGACACGGAAATGTTG
AATACTCATACTCTTCCTTTTTCAATATTATTGAAGCATTTATCAGGGTTATTGTCTCATGAGCGGATAC
ATATTTGAATGTATTTAGAAAAATAAACAAATAGGGGTTCCGCGCACATTTCCCCGAAAAGTGCCACCTG
ACGTCTAAGAAACCATTATTATCATGACATTAACCTATAAAAATAGGCGTATCACGAGGCCCTTTCGTCT
TCAAGAATTAACAAGGGGGCCTTATAAACACTATTGCTAATGCCCTCTTGAGGGTCCGCTTATCGGTAGC
TACACAGGCCCCTCTGATTGACGTTGGTGTAGCCTCCCGTAGTCTTCCTGGGCCCCTGGGAGGTACATGT
CCCCCAGCATTGGTGTAAGAGCTTCAGCCAAGAGTTACACATAAAGGCAATGTTGTGTTGCAGTCCACAG
ACTGCAAAGTCTGCTCCAGGATGAAAGCCACTCAAGGGATCCGGCCTCGGCCTCTGCATAAATAAAAAAA
ATTAGTCAGCCATGGGGCGGAGAATGGGCGGAACTGGGCGGAGTTAGGGGCGGGATGGGCGGAGTTAGGG
GCGGGATAGCTAGAGCCAGACATGATAAGATACATTGATGAGTTTGGACAAACCACAACTAGAATGCAGT
GAAAAAAATGCTTTATTTGTGAAATTTGTGATGCTATTGCTTTATTTGTAACCATTATAAGCTGCAATAA
ACAAGTTCCTCTCACTCTCTGATATTCATTTCTTTGCAAGTTATAAATACTGAATAATAAGATGACATGA
ACTACTACTGCTAGAGATTTTCCACACTGACTAAAAGGGTCTGAGGGATCTCTAGTTACCAGAGTCACAC
AACAGACGGGCACACACTACTTGAAGCACTCAAGGCAAGCTTTATTGAGGCTTAAGCAGTGGGTTCCCTA
GTTAGCCAGAGAGCTCCCAGGCTCAGATCTGGTCTAACCAGAGAGACCCAGTACAAGCAAAAAGCAGATC
TTGTCTTCGTTGGGAGTGAATTAGCCCTTCCAGTCCCCCCTTTTCTTTTAAAAAGTGGCTAAGATCTACA
GCTGCCTTGTAAGTCATTGGTCTTAAAGGTACCCCGCTCTAGTGATTGCGCCATGGTGCTGGTGCGCAGA
CCAATTTATGCCTACAGCCTCCTAGTACAAAGACCTTTAACCTAATCTCCTCCCCCAACTCCTCCCAGTC
TTTAAACAAACAGTCTTTGAAGTATGCCTCAAGGTCGGTCGTTGACATTGCTGAGAGTCCAAGAGTCCTC
TTATGTAAGACCTTGGGCAATATTTGGTGGGCGTTCACGGTGGTCTCCATGCGACGTGCAGAGGTGAAGC
GAAGTGCACACGGTCCGGCAGATGAGAAGGCACAGACGGGGAGTCCGCGTAAAGAGAGGTGCGCCCCGTG
GTCGGTCGGAACGGCAGACGGAGAAGGGGACGAGAGAGTCCCAAGCGACCCCGAGAAGGGTCGTCCGCAG
GATTCAGCGCCGACGGGACGTAAACAAAGGACGTCCCGCGCAGGATCCAGTTGGCAGCACAGCCTAGCAG
CCATGGAAACGATGTATATTTGCGGGATAGGACAACAGAGTTATCAGTCCCGATAATGTTTGCTCCAGAC
CTGCTGCGAGCAAAACAAGCGGCTAGGAGTTCCGCAGTATGGATCGGCAGAGGAGCCGAAAAGGTTCCAC
GCATGCGCTGATGGCCCATGACCAAGCCCCAGCCAGTGGGGGTTGCGTCAGCAAACACTTGGCACAGACC
TGGCCGTTGCCGGGCAACGGGGTAAAGGTTCAGGTATTGTTTACACAGAAAGGCCTTGTAAGTTGGCGAG
AAAGTGAAAGCCTGCTTAGATTGAATACATGCATACAAAGGCATCAACGCAGGATAACCACATTGTGTAA
AAGGGGCAGCAAAACCCAAAAGACCCACAATTCGTTGACATACTTTCCAATCAATAGGCCTGTTAATAGG
AAGTTTTCTAAAACATTCTTTGATTTTTTGTATGATGTGTTCTTGTGGCAAGGACCCATAACATCCAATG
ACATAACCCATAAAATTTAGAGAGTAACCCCATCTCTTTGTTTTGTTAGGGTTTAAATGTATACCCAAAG
ACAAAAGAAAATTGGTAACAGCGGTAAAAAGGGACTCAAGATGCTGTACAGACTTGGCCCCCAATACCAC
ATCATCCATATAACTGAAAGCCAAACAGTGGGGGAAAGCCCTACGAACCACTGAACAAATGGCACTAGGC
TAGCCTATTCCTTTGCCCTCGGACGAGTGCTGGGGCGTCGGTTTCCACTATCGGCGAGTACTTCTACACA
GCCATCGGTCCAGACGGCCGCGCTTCTGCGGGCGATTTGTGTACGCCCGACAGTCCCGGCTCCGGATCGG
ACGATTGCGTCGCATCGACCCTGCGCCCAAGCTGCATCATCGAAATTGCCGTCAACCAAGCTCTGATAGA
GTTGGTCAAGACCAATGCGGAGCATATACGCCCGGAGCCGCGGCGATCCTGCAAGCTCCGGATGCCTCCG
CTCGAAGTAGCGCGTCTGCTGCTCCATACAAGCCAACCACGGCCTCCAGAAGAAGATGTTGGCGACCTCG
TATTGGGAATCCCCGAACATCGCCTCGCTCCAGTCAATGACCGCTGTTATGCGGCCATTGTCCGTCAGGA
CATTGTTGGAGCCGAAATCCGCGTGCACGAGGTGCCGGACTTCGGGGCAGTCCTCGGCCCAAAGCATCAG
CTCATCGAGAGCCTGCGCGACGGACGCACTGACGGTGTCGTCCATCACAGTTTGCCAGTGATACACATGG
GGATCAGCAATCGCGCATATGAAATCACGCCATGTAGTGTATTGACCGATTCCTTGCGGTCCGAATGGGC
CGAACCCGCTCGTCTGGCTAAGATCGGCCGCAGCGATCGCATCCATGGCCTCCGCGACCGGCTGCAGAAC
AGCGGGCAGTTCGGTTTCAGGCAGGTCTTGCAACGTGACACCCTGTGCACGGCGGGAGATGCAATAGGTC
AGGCTCTCGCTGAATTCCCCAATGTCAAGCACTTCCGGAATCGGGAGCGCGGCCGATGCAAAGTGCCGAT
AAACATAACGATCTTTGTAGAAACCATCGGCGCAGCTATTTACCCGCAGGACATATCCACGCCCTCCTAC
ATCGAAGCTGAAAGCACGAGATTCTTCGCCCTCCGAGAGCTGCATCAGGTCGGAGACGCTGTCGAACTTT
TCGATCAGAAACTTCTCGACAGACGTCGCGGTGAGTTCAGGCTTTTTCATGGGACCTGGGTTGCTCTCAA
CATCTCCAGCCAATTTCAAGAGAGCATAATTAGTACACTGCACATTGATCCTAGCAGAAGCACAGGCTGC
AGGGTGACGGTCCATCCCGCTCTCCTGGGCACAAGACATGGGCAGCGTGCCATCATCCTGCTCCTCCACC
TCCGGCGGGAAGCCATGGCTAAGCTTCTTGTACAGCTCGTCCATGCCGAGAGTGATCCCGGCGGCGGTCA
CGAACTCCAGCAGGACCATGTGATCGCGCTTCTCGTTGGGGTCTTTGCTCAGGGCGGACTGGGTGCTCAG
GTAGTGGTTGTCGGGCAGCAGCACGGGGCCGTCGCCGATGGGGGTGTTCTGCTGGTAGTGGTCGGCGAGC
TGCACGCTGCCGTCCTCGATGTTGTGGCGG
Features (pLannotate 1.2.2; 40 found; start..end, strand, type, name):
    513..533     -  CDS            SV40 NLS: nuclear localization signal of SV40 (simian virus 40) large T antigen
    537..557     -  CDS            SV40 NLS: nuclear localization signal of SV40 (simian virus 40) large T antigen
    561..581     -  CDS            SV40 NLS: nuclear localization signal of SV40 (simian virus 40) large T antigen
    690..893     -  intron         EF-1α intron A: truncated intron upstream of the start codon of human EF-1α
   1527..1636    -  intron         EF-1α intron A (fragment): intron upstream of the start codon of human EF-1α
   1637..1848    -  promoter       EF-1α core promoter: core promoter for human elongation factor EF-1α
   1874..1940    -  CDS            small t antigen (fragment): SV40 (simian virus 40) small t antigen
   2058..2078    -  CDS            SV40 NLS: nuclear localization signal of SV40 (simian virus 40) large T antigen
   2082..2102    -  CDS            SV40 NLS: nuclear localization signal of SV40 (simian virus 40) large T antigen
   2106..2126    -  CDS            SV40 NLS: nuclear localization signal of SV40 (simian virus 40) large T antigen
   2136..2837    -  CDS            dTomato: dTomato is a basic (constitutively fluorescent) orange fluorescent protein published in 2004, derived from Discosoma sp.. It is reported to be a somewhat slowly-maturing dimer with low acid sensitivity.
   2875..3003    -  promoter       TRE3G promoter (fragment): 3rd-generation Tet-responsive promoter that can be activated by binding of Tet-On® 3G
   3038..3155    -  misc_feature   cPPT/CTS: central polypurine tract and central termination sequence of HIV-1
   3169..3269    -  CDS            Rev (fragment): human immunodeficiency virus 1 (HIV-1) Rev protein; rev; enhances nuclear export of unspliced and incompletely spliced viral mRNAs
   3646..3879    -  misc_feature   RRE: The Rev response element (RRE) of HIV-1 allows for Rev-dependent mRNA export from the nucleus to the cytoplasm.
   4025..4388    -  CDS            HIV-1 gag (fragment): gag protein from human immunodeficiency virus 1; gag
   4372..4497    -  misc_feature   HIV-1 Ψ: packaging signal of human immunodeficiency virus type 1
   4544..4724    -  LTR            5' LTR (truncated): truncated 5' long terminal repeat (LTR) from HIV-1
   4725..4951    -  promoter       RSV promoter: Rous sarcoma virus enhancer/promoter
   4979..4997    -  promoter       T3 promoter: promoter for bacteriophage T3 RNA polymerase
   5040..5062    -  protein_bind   lac operator (fragment): The lac repressor binds to the lac operator to inhibit transcription in E. coli. This inhibition can be relieved by adding lactose or isopropyl-β-D-thiogalactopyranoside (IPTG). lac repressor encoded by lacI
   5066..5096    -  promoter       lac promoter: promoter for the E. coli lac operon
   5111..5132    -  protein_bind   CAP binding site: CAP binding activates transcription in the presence of cAMP. E. coli catabolite activator protein
   5133..5171    +  CDS            TcR (fragment): tetracycline efflux protein; tet; confers resistance to tetracycline
   5181..5287    -  rep_origin     mini-oriP (fragment): internally truncated variant of the Epstein-Barr virus oriP replication origin (Tanaka et al., 1999)
   5288..5414    +  CDS            TcR (fragment): tetracycline efflux protein; tet; confers resistance to tetracycline
   5460..6048    -  rep_origin     ori: high-copy-number ColE1/pMB1/pBR322/pUC origin of replication
   6219..7079    -  CDS            AmpR: β-lactamase; bla; confers resistance to ampicillin, carbenicillin, and related antibiotics
   7080..7184    -  promoter       AmpR promoter: bla
   7532..7636    -  promoter       SV40 promoter (fragment): SV40 early promoter
   7656..7777    -  polyA_signal   SV40 poly(A) signal: SV40 polyadenylation signal
   7849..8082    -  LTR            3' LTR (ΔU3): self-inactivating 3' long terminal repeat (LTR) from HIV-1
   8084..8152    -  CDS            nef (fragment): NEF_HV1Z2 - Experimental evidence at protein level: Swiss-Prot protein existence level 1. Extracellular Nef protein targets CD4(+) T-lymphocytes for apoptosis by interacting with CXCR4 surface receptors. From Human immunodeficiency virus type 1 group M subtype D (isolate Z2/CDC-Z34) (HIV-1).
   8174..8614    -  CDS            X: X_HBVD3 - Experimental evidence at protein level: Swiss-Prot protein existence level 1. Multifunctional protein that plays a role in silencing host antiviral defenses and promoting viral transcription. Does not seem to be essential for HBV infection. May be directly involved in development of cirrhosis and liver cancer (hepatocellular carcinoma). Most of cytosolic activities involve modulation of cytosolic calcium. The effect on apoptosis is controversial depending on the cell types in which the studies have been conducted. May induce apoptosis by localizing in mitochondria and causing loss of
   8578..8836    -  ncRNA          HBV PRE 1151-1410: Accession: RF02816 - Hepatitis B virus post-transcriptional regulatory element 1151-1410
   9153..9308    -  CDS            HBsAg (S) (fragment): major/small (S) envelope protein of hepatitis B virus hepatitis B surface antigen
   9315..10340   -  CDS            HygR: aminoglycoside phosphotransferase from E. coli; aph(4)-Ia; confers resistance to hygromycin
  10341..10400   -  CDS            E2A: 2A peptide from equine rhinitis A virus polyprotein Eukaryotic ribosomes fail to insert a peptide bond between the Gly and Pro residues, yielding separate polypeptides.
  10401..10544   -  CDS            Odc1 (fragment): DCOR_MOUSE - Also known as Odc. Experimental evidence at protein level: Swiss-Prot protein existence level 1. Catalyzes the first and rate-limiting step of polyamine biosynthesis that converts ornithine into putrescine, which is the precursor for the polyamines, spermidine and spermine. Polyamines are essential for cell proliferation and are implicated in cellular processes, ranging from DNA replication to apoptosis. From Mus musculus (Mouse).
  10527..503     -  CDS            EGFP (across the origin): EGFP is a basic (constitutively fluorescent) green fluorescent protein published in 1996, derived from Aequorea victoria. It is reported to be a rapidly-maturing weak dimer with moderate acid sensitivity.
