[The description below was written by a language model from this plasmid's Addgene catalogue record and pLannotate feature annotations shown in this document.]
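Description:
pLV-REPORT(EF1a) is a roughly 10.7 kb self-inactivating HIV-1-based lentiviral transfer plasmid that serves as the base reporter backbone of the dFLASH system, a dual-fluorescent transcription factor activity sensor for live-cell and high-content screening. It is propagated in E. coli through a high-copy ColE1/pUC origin with ampicillin selection. The viral genome is transcribed from an RSV promoter fused to a truncated 5' LTR and carries the Ψ packaging signal with a partial gag region, RRE, cPPT/CTS and a ΔU3 3' LTR followed by an SV40 polyadenylation signal. A hepatitis B virus-derived post-transcriptional regulatory element, which the annotation also flags as overlapping HBV X and HBsAg fragments, lies upstream of the 3' LTR.

The payload consists of two tandem cassettes. The first is a minimal promoter, annotated as a fragment of the TRE3G promoter, driving a Tomato fluorescent protein with three C-terminal SV40 nuclear localisation signals. The record calls this monomeric Tomato, while the annotation matches it to dTomato. On its own the minimal promoter should give little expression, so the design presumably relies on response elements for a transcription factor of interest being placed upstream, although the record lists no such elements or cloning sites. The second cassette uses the EF-1α core promoter with intron A sequences to constitutively express 3xNLS-tagged EGFP destabilised by a mouse ornithine decarboxylase degron (d2eGFP), linked by an E2A peptide to hygromycin resistance. This provides an internal nuclear normalisation signal and selection of transduced cells. The catalogue also lists neomycin and HSVtk markers, but neither appears in the feature table.
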