Addgene plasmid #172326: pLV-REPORT(EF1a)
Purpose: LV REPORT containing minimal promoter driving monomeric nuclear Tomato followed by an EF1a promoter driving nuclear d2eGFP E2A Hygromycin
Depositing lab: David Bersten. Depositing organization: Adelaide University. Publication: dFLASH; dual FLuorescent transcription factor Activity Sensor for Histone integrated live-cell reporting and high-content screening. Allen TP, Roennfeldt AE, Reckdharajkumar M, Liu M, Quinn RJ, Russell DL, Peet DJ, Whitelaw ML, Bersten DC. bioRxiv 2023.11.21.568191 10.1101/2023.11.21.568191.
Backbone
  Vector backbone: pLV
  Backbone size w/o insert (bp): 8000
  Total vector size (bp): 10721
  Vector type: Mammalian Expression, Lentiviral, Synthetic Biology
  Selectable markers: Neomycin (select with G418), Hygromycin ; HSVtk
Growth in bacteria
  Bacterial resistance: Ampicillin, 100 μg/mL
  Growth temperature: 37°C
  Growth strain: NEB Stable
  Copy number: High Copy
Gene/Insert 1
  Gene/Insert name: monomeric nuclear Tomato
  Species: Synthetic
  Tag / fusion protein: 3x SV40 NLS (C terminal on insert)
Gene/Insert 2
  Gene/Insert name: d2eGFP
  Species: Synthetic
  Promoter: EF1-alpha
  Tag / fusion protein: 3x SV40 NLS (N terminal on insert)
  Cloning method: Unknown
  Sequencing primers: 5′ n/a
Gene/Insert 3
  Gene/Insert name: HygR (alt names: Hygromycin resistance; hph)
Terms and licenses: Academic/Nonprofit Terms; Industry Terms: Not Available to Industry
Depositor comments: Our lab uses DH5alpha cells for growth, and recombination is generally not a problem with this lenti backbone. Use NEBstable or similar strains if recombination observed. Please visit https://www.biorxiv.org/content/10.1101/2023.11.21.568191v2 for bioRxiv preprint.
How to cite: pLV-REPORT(EF1a) was a gift from David Bersten (Addgene plasmid # 172326 ; http://n2t.net/addgene:172326 ; RRID:Addgene_172326)
